>Addgene plasmid #158921 | JGI_018103 | addgene full sequence | sequence record 316880 | Addgene NGS Result
TCGTTCCACTGAGCGTCAGACCCCGTAGAAAAGATCAAAGGATCTTCTTGAGATCCTTTTTTTCTGCGCG
TAATCTGCTGCTTGCAAACAAAAAAACCACCGCTACCAGCGGTGGTTTGTTTGCCGGATCAAGAGCTACC
AACTCTTTTTCCGAAGGTAACTGGCTTCAGCAGAGCGCAGATACCAAATACTGTCCTTCTAGTGTAGCCG
TAGTTAGGCCACCACTTCAAGAACTCTGTAGCACCGCCTACATACCTCGCTCTGCTAATCCTGTTACCAG
TGGCTGCTGCCAGTGGCGATAAGTCGTGTCTTACCGGGTTGGACTCAAGACGATAGTTACCGGATAAGGC
GCAGCGGTCGGGCTGAACGGGGGGTTCGTGCACACAGCCCAGCTTGGAGCGAACGACCTACACCGAACTG
AGATACCTACAGCGTGAGCTATGAGAAAGCGCCACGCTTCCCGAAGGGAGAAAGGCGGACAGGTATCCGG
TAAGCGGCAGGGTCGGAACAGGAGAGCGCACGAGGGAGCTTCCAGGGGGAAACGCCTGGTATCTTTATAG
TCCTGTCGGGTTTCGCCACCTCTGACTTGAGCGTCGATTTTTGTGATGCTCGTCAGGGGGGCGGAGCCTA
TGGAAAAACGCCAGCAACGCGGCCTTTTTACGGTTCCTGGCCTTTTGCTGGCCTTTTGCTCACATGTTCT
TTCCTGCGTTATCCCCTGATTCTGTGGATAACCGTATTACCGCCTTTGAGTGAGCTGATACCGCTCGCCG
CAGCCGAACGACCGAGCGCAGCGAGTCAGTGAGCGAGGAAGCGGAAGAGCGCCTGATGCGGTATTTTCTC
CTTACGCATCTGTGCGGTATTTCACACCGCAATGGTGCACTCTCAGTACAATCTGCTCTGATGCCGCATA
GTTAAGCCAGTATACACTCCGCTATCGCTACGTGACTGGGTCATGGCTGCGCCCCGACACCCGCCAACAC
CCGCTGACGCGCCCTGACGGGCTTGTCTGCTCCCGGCATCCGCTTACAGACAAGCTGTGACCGTCTCCGG
GAGCTGCATGTGTCAGAGGTTTTCACCGTCATCACCGAAACGCGCGAGGCAGCTGCGGTAAAGCTCATCA
GCGTGGTCGTGAAGCGATTCACAGATGTCTGCCTGTTCATCCGCGTCCAGCTCGTTGAGTTTCTCCAGAA
GCGTTAATGTCTGGCTTCTGATAAAGCGGGCCATGTTAAGGGCGGTTTTTTCCTGTTTGGTCACTGATGC
CTCCGTGTAAGGGGGATTTCTGTTCATGGGGGTAATGATACCGATGAAACGAGAGAGGATGCTCACGATA
CGGGTTACTGATGATGAACATGCCCGGTTACTGGAACGTTGTGAGGGTAAACAACTGGCGGTATGGATGC
GGCGGGACCAGAGAAAAATCACTCAGGGTCAATGCCAGCGCTTCGTTAATACAGATGTAGGTGTTCCACA
GGGTAGCCAGCAGCATCCTGCGATGCAGATCCGGAACATAATGGTGCAGGGCGCTGACTTCCGCGTTTCC
AGACTTTACGAAACACGGAAACCGAAGACCATTCATGTTGTTGCTCAGGTCGCAGACGTTTTGCAGCAGC
AGTCGCTTCACGTTCGCTCGCGTATCGGTGATTCATTCTGCTAACCAGTAAGGCAACCCCGCCAGCCTAG
CCGGGTCCTCAACGACAGGAGCACGATCATGCGCACCCGTGGGGCCGCCATGCCGGCGATAATGGCCTGC
TTCTCGCCGAAACGTTTGGTGGCGGGACCAGTGACGAAGGCTTGAGCGAGGGCGTGCAAGATTCCGAATA
CCGCAAGCGACAGGCCGATCATCGTCGCGCTCCAGCGAAAGCGGTCCTCGCCGAAAATGACCCAGAGCGC
TGCCGGCACCTGTCCTACGAGTTGCATGATAAAGAAGACAGTCATAAGTGCGGCGACGATAGTCATGCCC
CGCGCCCACCGGAAGGAGCTGACTGGGTTGAAGGCTCTCAAGGGCATCGGTCGAGATCCCGGTGCCTAAT
GAGTGAGCTAACTTACATTAATTGCGTTGCGCTCACTGCCCGCTTTCCAGTCGGGAAACCTGTCGTGCCA
GCTGCATTAATGAATCGGCCAACGCGCGGGGAGAGGCGGTTTGCGTATTGGGCGCCAGGGTGGTTTTTCT
TTTCACCAGTGAGACGGGCAACAGCTGATTGCCCTTCACCGCCTGGCCCTGAGAGAGTTGCAGCAAGCGG
TCCACGCTGGTTTGCCCCAGCAGGCGAAAATCCTGTTTGATGGTGGTTAACGGCGGGATATAACATGAGC
TGTCTTCGGTATCGTCGTATCCCACTACCGAGATATCCGCACCAACGCGCAGCCCGGACTCGGTAATGGC
GCGCATTGCGCCCAGCGCCATCTGATCGTTGGCAACCAGCATCGCAGTGGGAACGATGCCCTCATTCAGC
ATTTGCATGGTTTGTTGAAAACCGGACATGGCACTCCAGTCGCCTTCCCGTTCCGCTATCGGCTGAATTT
GATTGCGAGTGAGATATTTATGCCAGCCAGCCAGACGCAGACGCGCCGAGACAGAACTTAATGGGCCCGC
TAACAGCGCGATTTGCTGGTGACCCAATGCGACCAGATGCTCCACGCCCAGTCGCGTACCGTCTTCATGG
GAGAAAATAATACTGTTGATGGGTGTCTGGTCAGAGACATCAAGAAATAACGCCGGAACATTAGTGCAGG
CAGCTTCCACAGCAATGGCATCCTGGTCATCCAGCGGATAGTTAATGATCAGCCCACTGACGCGTTGCGC
GAGAAGATTGTGCACCGCCGCTTTACAGGCTTCGACGCCGCTTCGTTCTACCATCGACACCACCACGCTG
GCACCCAGTTGATCGGCGCGAGATTTAATCGCCGCGACAATTTGCGACGGCGCGTGCAGGGCCAGACTGG
AGGTGGCAACGCCAATCAGCAACGACTGTTTGCCCGCCAGTTGTTGTGCCACGCGGTTGGGAATGTAATT
CAGCTCCGCCATCGCCGCTTCCACTTTTTCCCGCGTTTTCGCAGAAACGTGGCTGGCCTGGTTCACCACG
CGGGAAACGGTCTGATAAGAGACACCGGCATACTCTGCGACATCGTATAACGTTACTGGTTTCACATTCA
CCACCCTGAATTGACTCTCTTCCGGGCGCTATCATGCCATACCGCGAAAGGTTTTGCGCCATTCGATGGT
GTCCGGGATCTCGACGCTCTCCCTTATGCGACTCCTGCATTAGGAAGCAGCCCAGTAGTAGGTTGAGGCC
GTTGAGCACCGCCGCCGCAAGGAATGGTGCATGCAAGGAGATGGCGCCCAACAGTCCCCCGGCCACGGGG
CCTGCCACCATACCCACGCCGAAACAAGCGCTCATGAGCCCGAAGTGGCGAGCCCGATCTTCCCCATCGG
TGATGTCGGCGATATAGGCGCCAGCAACCGCACCTGTGGCGCCGGTGATGCCGGCCACGATGCGTCCGGC
GTAGAGGATCGAGATCTCGATCCCGCGAAATTAATACGACTCACTATAGGGGAATTGTGAGCGGATAACA
ATTCCCCTCTAGAAATAATTTTGTTTAACTTTAAGAAGGAGATATACCATGGGCAGCAGCCATCATCATC
ATCATCACAGCAGCGGCCTGGTGCCGCGCGGCAGCCATATGAGCGGAAATGCCACCCACCGGTTCGGAAA
CACGGCCGTTCTGGCTTTACAAACCACAGATGCAACAAGAGTTGTGACATCTGACGCTCTTGATGATGCG
CTAGCAGATACGTATCGTCGGGTAGGTCTTCGCCCGGGACTTCTGGAACGACTCGCCGGAATTCGTGAAA
GACGCTGGTGGGGAGAAGGTGTGACTTTTGTAGATGGCGCGGCCGAAGCCGGTGCAAAAGCAATCTCGGA
AAGTGGTGTAGATCCTGCCGGTATTGGCGTCATGATTAATACGAGCGTATCGCGTAGGTGGCTGGAGCCT
AGTACAGCCGTGGCCGTTCACCATGCTCTCGGACTACCCCGTAGCTGTCAGAATTTTGACGTAACCAATG
CTTGTCTTGGTTTTGTCAACGGGATGGAACTAGCTGCTGCCATGATCGACGCCGGCTTGGTGGAACATGC
TCTTGTGGTCAATGGTGAAGATGCACAGCCGGTACAGGAGCGGACCCTGGATCGATTAAACCAGCCCGGT
ACCGGCTCAAAAGATGTCATTGCGCAGTTTGCAACACTAACTTTAGGTTCTGGCGCGGCTGCTATGGTAT
TGGGTCGCGCTGACCGTCATCCGGAAGGTCATAGACTGGTCGCGTCTGTGTCACGCGCGGGTACCGAACA
TCACGAGCTGTGTGTTGGGGACAACGATCTGATGCGGACGGACTTAAAAGGTCTGCTGGATGCCGGGCTG
GCGTTATCAGAAGATATGTGGGCAGATGCGGCAGCCGAAGTCGATTGGGCTGGCGGAATGTCACGTTATA
TCGTTCACCAGGTGTCTAAAGTACACACGCAGGCGATGTGTGATAGATTCTCGATAGATCCAGCGTTAGT
TCCGACGACGTTTCCTACACGCGGCAATTTGGGTCCAGCCAGCGTTCCGTACACTCTGGCTGGAGAACAG
GATAGTTTAGTGGATGGGGATCGGGTACTTCTGATGGGTATTGGTTCGGGGCTGAATGTCTCCTGCCTAG
AACTGGCATGGTAACTCGAGCACCACCACCACCACCACTGAGATCCGGCTGCTAACAAAGCCCGAAAGGA
AGCTGAGTTGGCTGCTGCCACCGCTGAGCAATAACTAGCATAACCCCTTGGGGCCTCTAAACGGGTCTTG
AGGGGTTTTTTGCTGAAAGGAGGAACTATATCCGGATTGGCGAATGGG
[124 nt withheld, positions 4879-5002]
C
[91 nt withheld, positions 5004-5094]
A
[49 nt withheld, positions 5096-5144]
CCTTTGACGTTGGAGTCCACGTTCTTT
[37 nt withheld, positions 5172-5208]
ACCCTATCTCGGTCTATTCTTTTGATTTATAAGGGATTTTGCCGATTTCGGCCTATTGGTTAAAAAATGA
GCTGATTTAACAAAAATTTAACGCGAATTTTAACAAAATATTAACGCTTACAATTTAGGTGGCACTTTTC
GGGGAAATGTGCGCGGAACCCCTATTTGTTTATTTTTCTAAATACATTCAAATATGTATCCGCTCATGAA
TTAATTCTTAGAAAAACTCATCGAGCATCAAATGAAACTGCAATTTATTCATATCAGGATTATCAATACC
ATATTTTTGAAAAAGCCGTTTCTGTAATGAAGGAGAAAACTCACCGAGGCAGTTCCATAGGATGGCAAGA
TCCTGGTATCGGTCTGCGATTCCGACTCGTCCAACATCAATACAACCTATTAATTTCCCCTCGTCAAAAA
TAAGGTTATCAAGTGAGAAATCACCATGAGTGACGACTGAATCCGGTGAGAATGGCAAAAGTTTATGCAT
TTCTTTCCAGACTTGTTCAACAGGCCAGCCATTACGCTCGTCATCAAAATCACTCGCATCAACCAAACCG
TTATTCATTCGTGATTGCGCCTGAGCGAGACGAAATACGCGATCGCTGTTAAAAGGACAATTACAAACAG
GAATCGAATGCAACCGGCGCAGGAACACTGCCAGCGCATCAACAATATTTTCACCTGAATCAGGATATTC
TTCTAATACCTGGAATGCTGTTTTCCCGGGGATCGCAGTGGTGAGTAACCATGCATCATCAGGAGTACGG
ATAAAATGCTTGATGGTCGGAAGAGGCATAAATTCCGTCAGCCAGTTTAGTCTGACCATCTCATCTGTAA
CATCATTGGCAACGCTACCTTTGCCATGTTTCAGAAACAACTCTGGCGCATCGGGCTTCCCATACAATCG
ATAGATTGTCGCACCTGATTGCCCGACATTATCGCGAGCCCATTTATACCCATATAAATCAGCATCCATG
TTGGAATTTAATCGCGGCCTAGAGCAAGACGTTTCCCGTTGAATATGGCTCATAACACCCCTTGTATTAC
TGTTTATGTAAGCAGACAGTTTTATTGTTCATGACCAAAATCCCTTAACGTGAGTTT
Features (pLannotate 1.2.2; 20 found; start..end, strand, type, name):
     48..636     +  rep_origin     ori: high-copy-number ColE1/pMB1/pBR322/pUC origin of replication
    822..961     -  misc_feature   bom: basis of mobility region from pBR322
   1063..1254    -  CDS            rop: Rop protein, which maintains plasmids at low copy number; rop
   1271..1651    +  CDS            YPB1_ECOLX: Protein predicted: Swiss-Prot protein existence level 4. From Escherichia coli.
   1723..2014    -  CDS            TcR (fragment): tetracycline efflux protein; tet; confers resistance to tetracycline
   2029..2050    -  protein_bind   CAP binding site: CAP binding activates transcription in the presence of cAMP. E. coli catabolite activator protein
   2063..3145    -  CDS            lacI: lac repressor; lacI; The lac repressor binds to the lac operator to inhibit transcription in E. coli. This inhibition can be relieved by adding lactose or isopropyl-β-D-thiogalactopyranoside (IPTG).
   3146..3223    -  promoter       lacI promoter: lacI
   3231..3510    -  CDS            TcR (fragment): tetracycline efflux protein; tet; confers resistance to tetracycline
   3532..3550    +  promoter       T7 promoter: promoter for bacteriophage T7 RNA polymerase
   3551..3575    +  protein_bind   lac operator: The lac repressor binds to the lac operator to inhibit transcription in E. coli. This inhibition can be relieved by adding lactose or isopropyl-β-D-thiogalactopyranoside (IPTG). lac repressor encoded by lacI
   3590..3612    +  RBS            RBS: efficient ribosome binding site from bacteriophage T7 gene 10 (Olins and Rangwala, 1989)
   3631..3647    +  CDS            capTEV™ (fragment): composite tag for in vivo biotinylation, TEV protease cleavage, and 6xHis tagging
   3658..3675    +  CDS            thrombin site: thrombin recognition and cleavage site
   4711..4728    +  CDS            9xHis (fragment): 9xHis affinity tag
   4738..4787    +  CDS            SET1 (fragment): solubility-enhancement tag derived from T7 phage gene 10B
   4795..4842    +  terminator     T7 terminator: transcription terminator for bacteriophage T7 RNA polymerase
   4879..5307    +  rep_origin     f1 ori (sequence partly withheld): f1 bacteriophage origin of replication; arrow indicates direction of (+) strand synthesis
   5360..5417    +  promoter       AmpR promoter (fragment): bla
   5426..6241    -  CDS            KanR: aminoglycoside phosphotransferase; aph(3')-Ia; confers resistance to kanamycin in bacteria or G418 (Geneticin®) in eukaryotes
