[The description below was written by a language model from this plasmid's Addgene catalogue record and pLannotate feature annotations shown in this document.]
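Description:
JGI_018103 is a bacterial expression plasmid built on the pET28b backbone, carrying a synthetic open reading frame designated WP_012948569_1 (also listed as Batch220B_p055). The insert was placed by Gibson assembly into the vector opened at NdeI and XhoI. The full sequence is 6,315 nt. The plasmid replicates in E. coli from a ColE1/pBR322-type origin, accompanied by the bom mobility region and the rop gene. The catalogue lists it as high copy, although rop normally restrains copy number. Selection is by kanamycin through the aph(3')-Ia gene, and an f1 origin is also present. Short matches to tetracycline resistance, an AmpR promoter and a predicted E. coli protein are pBR322-derived backbone remnants rather than functional parts.

The expression cassette follows the standard pET layout: a T7 promoter followed immediately by a lac operator, the strong T7 gene 10 ribosome binding site, and a T7 terminator downstream. A plasmid-borne lacI gene with its own promoter supplies repressor. Transcription therefore depends on a host providing T7 RNA polymerase and is induced with IPTG or lactose. Upstream of the insert region the annotation picks up a His-tag fragment and a thrombin cleavage site, and a second His-tag match lies just after it, corresponding to the N- and C-terminal tags of pET28b. Whether the C-terminal tag is translated depends on a stop codon in the insert, which the record does not show. The insert itself is unannotated in the feature table, occupying the roughly 1 kb gap between the thrombin site and the downstream His match.

The record does not state the protein's function or source organism. It gives only the stated purpose, hydrocarbon structures for fuels and chemicals, which suggests a candidate enzyme made for recombinant expression and purification.
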