Addgene plasmid #158921: JGI_018103
Purpose: Hydrocarbon Structures for Fuels and Chemicals
Depositing lab: Joint Genome Institute.
Backbone
  Vector backbone: pET28b
  Vector type: Synthetic Biology
Growth in bacteria
  Bacterial resistance: Kanamycin, 50 μg/mL
  Growth temperature: 37°C
  Growth strain: Top10
  Copy number: High Copy
Gene/Insert
  Gene/Insert name: WP_012948569_1 (alt name: Batch220B_p055)
  Species: Synthetic
  Cloning method: Gibson Cloning
Terms and licenses: Academic/Nonprofit Terms; Industry Terms: Not Available to Industry
Depositor comments: pET28b_NdeIXhoI vector with WP_012948569_1 insert, JGI ICE Registry: https://registry.jgi.doe.gov/entry/18103
How to cite: JGI_018103 was a gift from Joint Genome Institute (Addgene plasmid # 158921 ; http://n2t.net/addgene:158921 ; RRID:Addgene_158921)
