>Addgene plasmid #158921 | JGI_018103 | depositor partial sequence | sequence record 306631 | gene insert with vector overlaps
CACAGCAGCGGCCTGGTGCCGCGCGGCAGCCATATGAGCGGAAATGCCACCCACCGGTTCGGAAACACGG
CCGTTCTGGCTTTACAAACCACAGATGCAACAAGAGTTGTGACATCTGACGCTCTTGATGATGCGCTAGC
AGATACGTATCGTCGGGTAGGTCTTCGCCCGGGACTTCTGGAACGACTCGCCGGAATTCGTGAAAGACGC
TGGTGGGGAGAAGGTGTGACTTTTGTAGATGGCGCGGCCGAAGCCGGTGCAAAAGCAATCTCGGAAAGTG
GTGTAGATCCTGCCGGTATTGGCGTCATGATTAATACGAGCGTATCGCGTAGGTGGCTGGAGCCTAGTAC
AGCCGTGGCCGTTCACCATGCTCTCGGACTACCCCGTAGCTGTCAGAATTTTGACGTAACCAATGCTTGT
CTTGGTTTTGTCAACGGGATGGAACTAGCTGCTGCCATGATCGACGCCGGCTTGGTGGAACATGCTCTTG
TGGTCAATGGTGAAGATGCACAGCCGGTACAGGAGCGGACCCTGGATCGATTAAACCAGCCCGGTACCGG
CTCAAAAGATGTCATTGCGCAGTTTGCAACACTAACTTTAGGTTCTGGCGCGGCTGCTATGGTATTGGGT
CGCGCTGACCGTCATCCGGAAGGTCATAGACTGGTCGCGTCTGTGTCACGCGCGGGTACCGAACATCACG
AGCTGTGTGTTGGGGACAACGATCTGATGCGGACGGACTTAAAAGGTCTGCTGGATGCCGGGCTGGCGTT
ATCAGAAGATATGTGGGCAGATGCGGCAGCCGAAGTCGATTGGGCTGGCGGAATGTCACGTTATATCGTT
CACCAGGTGTCTAAAGTACACACGCAGGCGATGTGTGATAGATTCTCGATAGATCCAGCGTTAGTTCCGA
CGACGTTTCCTACACGCGGCAATTTGGGTCCAGCCAGCGTTCCGTACACTCTGGCTGGAGAACAGGATAG
TTTAGTGGATGGGGATCGGGTACTTCTGATGGGTATTGGTTCGGGGCTGAATGTCTCCTGCCTAGAACTG
GCATGGTAACTCGAGCACCACCACCACCACCACTGAGATCCG
